Addgene plasmid #235944: pME_Cp_0_6_019_psbD_3'Hom_Cr
Purpose: 3' Homology psbD in the M2 position used for genome integration at the psbD locus
Depositing lab: Tobias Erb. Depositing organization: Max Planck Institute for Terrestrial Microbiology. Publication: A modular high-throughput approach for advancing synthetic biology in the chloroplast of Chlamydomonas. Inckemann RM, Chotel T, Burgis M, Brinkmann CK, Andreas L, Baumann J, Sharma P, Klose M, Barrett J, Ries F, Paczia N, Glatter T, Mackinder LCM, Willmund F, Erb TJ. Nat Plants. 2025 Nov;11(11):2332-2349. doi: 10.1038/s41477-025-02126-2. Epub 2025 Nov 3. PubMed 41184475.
Backbone
  Vector backbone: pME_Cp_UAV_GFP
  Backbone size w/o insert (bp): 2101
  Vector type: Synthetic Biology
Growth in bacteria
  Bacterial resistance: Chloramphenicol, 25 μg/mL
  Growth temperature: 37°C
  Growth strain: DH5alpha
  Copy number: High Copy
Gene/Insert
  Gene/Insert name: psbD 3'Homology
  Species: Chlamydomonas reinhardtii
  Insert size (bp): 1283
  Cloning method: Restriction Enzyme; 5′ cloning site BsaI (destroyed during cloning); 3′ cloning site BsaI (destroyed during cloning)
  Sequencing primers: 5′ CGTATCACGAGGCAGAATTTC; 3′ CCTGCATAACGCGAAGTAATC
Terms and licenses: Academic/Nonprofit Terms; Industry Terms: Not Available to Industry
Depositor comments: Please visit https://doi.org/10.1101/2024.05.08.593163 for bioRxiv preprint.
How to cite: pME_Cp_0_6_019_psbD_3'Hom_Cr was a gift from Tobias Erb (Addgene plasmid # 235944 ; http://n2t.net/addgene:235944 ; RRID:Addgene_235944)
