[The description below was written by a language model from this plasmid's Addgene catalogue record and pLannotate feature annotations shown in this document.]
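Description:
pME_Cp_0_6_019_psbD_3'Hom_Cr is a small, high-copy E. coli part plasmid from a modular cloning toolkit for synthetic biology in the Chlamydomonas reinhardtii chloroplast. It is built on the pME_Cp_UAV_GFP backbone (about 2.1 kb). The part was inserted through BsaI sites that were destroyed during cloning, which is typical of Golden Gate-style assembly; the backbone name suggests the insert replaced a GFP placeholder, although the record does not say so explicitly. The sequenced plasmid is about 3.4 kb. It replicates from a ColE1/pUC-type origin and is selected with chloramphenicol through a cat gene driven by its own promoter. The lambda t0 terminator, the his operon terminator and a further putative bacterial terminator flank the marker and the cloning region, presumably insulating the insert from backbone transcription. BioBrick prefix and suffix sequences border the insert.

The payload is a roughly 1.3 kb stretch of C. reinhardtii chloroplast DNA that serves as the 3' homology arm for the psbD locus. It is assigned to the "M2" position of the assembly standard. The only feature annotated within it is a fragment of a predicted chloroplast open reading frame (YCX6), consistent with native plastome sequence rather than an engineered expression unit. The plasmid carries no promoter, reporter or algal selection marker and is not meant to be transformed into algae alone. It is a building block to be combined with other parts, presumably a matching 5' homology arm and expression cassettes, into higher-level constructs. There the arm directs homologous recombination so that the assembled DNA integrates into the chloroplast genome at psbD.
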