Features (pLannotate 1.2.2; 9 found; start..end, strand, type, name):
    140..234     +  terminator     lambda t0 terminator: transcription terminator from phage lambda
    417..1005    +  rep_origin     ori: high-copy-number ColE1/pMB1/pBR322/pUC origin of replication
   1200..1257    -  terminator     his operon terminator: This putative transcriptin terminator from the E. coli his operon has a 2-bp deletion introduced during synthesis. Its efficiency has not been determined.
   1258..1277    -  misc_feature   BioBrick suffix: universal suffix for all parts
   1602..1748    +  CDS            YCX6_CHLRE (fragment): Protein predicted: Swiss-Prot protein existence level 4. From Chlamydomonas reinhardtii (Chlamydomonas smithii).
   2593..2614    -  misc_feature   BioBrick prefix: BioBrick prefix for parts that do not start with "ATG"
   2617..2660    +  terminator     bacterial terminator: putative bacterial transcription terminator
   2746..2843    +  promoter       cat promoter: promoter of the E. coli cat gene encoding chloramphenicol acetyltransferase
   2844..116     +  CDS            cat (across the origin): CAT_ECOLX - Experimental evidence at protein level: Swiss-Prot protein existence level 1. This enzyme is an effector of chloramphenicol resistance in bacteria. From Escherichia coli. This protein is used as a marker in many commonly used cloning vectors, such as pACYC184.
>Addgene plasmid #235944 | pME_Cp_0_6_019_psbD_3'Hom_Cr | addgene full sequence | sequence record 471515 | Addgene NGS Result
ACAAGGTGCTGATGCCGCTGGCGATTCAGGTTCATCATGCCGTTTGTGATGGCTTCCATGTCGGCAGAAT
GCTTAATGAATTACAACAGTACTGCGACGAGTGGCAGGGCGGGGCGTAATTTGATATCGAGCTCGCTTGG
ACTCCTGTTGATAGATCCAGTAATGACCTCAGAACTCCATCTGGATTTGTTCAGAACGCTCGGTTGCCGC
CGGGCGTTTTTTATTGGTGAGAATCCAAGCCTCGAGCTGTCAGACCAAGTTTACTCATATATACTTTAGA
TTGATTTAAAACTTCATTTTTAATTTAAAAGGATCTAGGTGAAGATCCTTTTTGATAATCTCATGACCAA
AATCCCTTAACGTGAGTTTTCGTTCCACTGAGCGTCAGACCCCGTAGAAAAGATCAAAGGATCTTCTTGA
GATCCTTTTTTTCTGCGCGTAATCTGCTGCTTGCAAACAAAAAAACCACCGCTACCAGCGGTGGTTTGTT
TGCCGGATCAAGAGCTACCAACTCTTTTTCCGAAGGTAACTGGCTTCAGCAGAGCGCAGATACCAAATAC
TGTTCTTCTAGTGTAGCCGTAGTTAGGCCACCACTTCAAGAACTCTGTAGCACCGCCTACATACCTCGCT
CTGCTAATCCTGTTACCAGTGGCTGCTGCCAGTGGCGATAAGTCGTGTCTTACCGGGTTGGACTCAAGAC
GATAGTTACCGGATAAGGCGCAGCGGTCGGGCTGAACGGGGGGTTCGTGCACACAGCCCAGCTTGGAGCG
AACGACCTACACCGAACTGAGATACCTACAGCGTGAGCTATGAGAAAGCGCCACGCTTCCCGAAGGGAGA
AAGGCGGACAGGTATCCGGTAAGCGGCAGGGTCGGAACAGGAGAGCGCACGAGGGAGCTTCCAGGGGGAA
ACGCCTGGTATCTTTATAGTCCTGTCGGGTTTCGCCACCTCTGACTTGAGCGTCGATTTTTGTGATGCTC
GTCAGGGGGGCGGAGCCTGTGGAAAAACGCCAGCAACGCGGCCTTTTTACGGTTCCTGGCCTTTTGCTGG
CCTTTTGCTCACATGTTCTTTCCTGCGTTATCCCCTGATTCTGTGGATAACCGTATTACCGCCTTTGAGT
GAGCTGATACCGCTCGCCGCAGCCGAACGACCGAGCGCAGCGAGTCAGTGAGCGAGGAAGCCTGCATAAC
GCGAAGTAATCTTTTCGGTTTTAAAGAAAAAGGGCAGGGTGGTGACACCTTGCCCTTTTTTGCCGGACTG
CAGCGGCCGCTACTAGTCGCGATGAGTGGTCTCAGTCTCGTCTCAGTCTCTAAATCTCCAATTTGCAATT
TAGAGATATAATTAAAACTATAAAGTTATTTAAGTTAATTTGTAATCAAATCCAACACAAAAATGTTTTT
ATATAGTTAACATGTTAAATTTAACATATGTTAAACAACTAAAATTCTGTAACAGAGAACAATAAAATAA
ATGCTAGATTTTGTGTAATGCCGAAGTATATTTATATACTTCCCTTTCAAAAAAATAAATACTCTTGCCA
CTAAAATTCATTTGCCTAGGACGTCCCCTTCCCCTTACGGGATGTTTATATACTAGGACGTCCCCTTCCC
CTTACGGGATATTTATATACTCCGAAGGACGTCCCCTTCGGGCAAATAAATTTTAGTGGCAGTTGCCTGC
CAACTGCCTAGGCAAGTAAACTTAGGGATTTTAATGCAATAAATAAATTTGTCCCCTTACGGGACGTCAG
TGGCAGTTGCCTGCCAACTGCCTAATATAAATATTAGTGGATATTTATATACTCCGAAGGAGGCAGTTAC
CTGCCAACTGCCGAGGCAAATAAATTTTAGTGGCAGTGGTACCGCCACTGCCTGCTCCCTCCTTCCCCTT
CGGGCAAGTAAACTTAGCATGTTTACATACTCCGAAGGAGGACAAATTTATTTATTGTGGTACAATAAAT
AAGTGGTACAATAAATAAATTGTATGTAAACCCCTTCCCCTTCGGGACGTCCCCTTACGGGAATATAAAT
ATTAGTGGCAGTTGCCTGCCAACAAATTTATTTATTGTATTAACATAGGCAGTGGCGGTACCACTGCCAC
TGGCGTCCTAATATAAATATTGGGCAACTAAAGTTTATCGCAGTATTAACATAGGCAGTGGCGGTACCAC
TGCCACTGGCGTCCTCCTTCGGAGTATGTAAACCTGCTACCGCAGCAAATAAATTTTATTCTATTTTAAT
ACTACAATATTTAGATTCCCGTTAGGGGATAGGCCAGGCAATTGTCACTGGCGTCATAGTATATCAATAT
TGTAACAGATTGACACCCTTTAAGTAAACATTTTTTTTAGGATTCATATGAAATTAAATGGATATTTGGT
ACATTTAATTCCACAAAAATGTCCAATACTTAAAATACAAAATTAAAAGTATTAGTTGTAAACTTGACTA
ACATTTTAAATTTTAAATTTTTTCCTAATTATATATTTTACTTGCAAAATTTATAAAAATTTTATGCATT
TTTATATCATAATAATAAAACCTTTATTCATGGTTTATAATATAATAATTGTGAGCGCGAGACCACTCAT
CGCTCTAGAAGCGGCCGCGAATTCCAGAAATCATCCTTAGCGAAAGCTAAGGATTTTTTTTATCTGAAAT
TCTGCCTCGTGATACGCCTATTTTTATAGGTTAATGTCATGATAATAATGGTTTCTTAGACGTCAGGTGG
CACTCGAGTTGATCGGGCACGTAAGAGGTTCCAACTTTCACCATAATGAAATAAGATCACTACCGGGCGT
ATTTTTTGAGTTATCGAGATTTTCAGGAGCTAAGGAAGCTAAAATGGAGAAAAAAATCACTGGATATACC
ACCGTTGATATATCCCAATGGCATCGTAAAGAACATTTTGAGGCATTTCAGTCAGTTGCTCAATGTACCT
ATAACCAGACCGTTCAGCTGGATATTACGGCCTTTTTAAAGACCGTAAAGAAAAATAAGCACAAGTTTTA
TCCGGCCTTTATTCACATTCTTGCCCGCCTGATGAATGCTCATCCGGAATTTCGTATGGCAATGAAAGAC
GGTGAGCTGGTGATATGGGATAGTGTTCACCCTTGTTACACCGTTTTCCATGAGCAAACTGAAACGTTTT
CATCACTCTGGAGTGAATACCACGACGATTTCCGGCAGTTTCTACACATATATTCGCAAGATGTGGCGTG
TTACGGTGAAAACCTGGCCTATTTCCCTAAAGGGTTTATTGAGAATATGTTTTTCGTATCAGCCAATCCC
TGGGTGAGTTTCACCAGTTTTGATTTAAACGTGGCCAATATGGACAACTTCTTCGCCCCCGTTTTCACCA
TGGGCAAATATTATACGCAAGGCG
